>Addgene plasmid #191362 | pHAGE-IRES-puro-NLS-dBba2Cas13b-EGFP-NLS | addgene full sequence | sequence record 375401 | Addgene NGS Result
TGGAAGGGCTAATTCACTCCCAAAGAAGACAAGATATCCTTGATCTGTGGATCTACCACACACAAGGCTA
CTTCCCTGATTAGCAGAACTACACACCAGGGCCAGGGGTCAGATATCCACTGACCTTTGGATGGTGCTAC
AAGCTAGTACCAGTTGAGCCAGATAAGGTAGAAGAGGCCAATAAAGGAGAGAACACCAGCTTGTTACACC
CTGTGAGCCTGCATGGGATGGATGACCCGGAGAGAGAAGTGTTAGAGTGGAGGTTTGACAGCCGCCTAGC
ATTTCATCACGTGGCCCGAGAGCTGCATCCGGAGTACTTCAAGAACTGCTGATATCGAGCTTGCTACAAG
GGACTTTCCGCTGGGGACTTTCCAGGGAGGCGTGGCCTGGGCGGGACTGGGGAGTGGCGAGCCCTCAGAT
CCTGCATATAAGCAGCTGCTTTTTGCCTGTACTGGGTCTCTCTGGTTAGACCAGATCTGAGCCTGGGAGC
TCTCTGGCTAACTAGGGAACCCACTGCTTAAGCCTCAATAAAGCTTGCCTTGAGTGCTTCAAGTAGTGTG
TGCCCGTCTGTTGTGTGACTCTGGTAACTAGAGATCCCTCAGACCCTTTTAGTCAGTGTGGAAAATCTCT
AGCAGTGGCGCCCGAACAGGGACTTGAAAGCGAAAGGGAAACCAGAGGAGCTCTCTCGACGCAGGACTCG
GCTTGCTGAAGCGCGCACGGCAAGAGGCGAGGGGCGGCGACTGGTGAGTACGCCAAAAATTTTGACTAGC
GGAGGCTAGAAGGAGAGAGATGGGTGCGAGAGCGTCAGTATTAAGCGGGGGAGAATTAGATCGCGATGGG
AAAAAATTCGGTTAAGGCCAGGGGGAAAGAAAAAATATAAATTAAAACATATAGTATGGGCAAGCAGGGA
GCTAGAACGATTCGCAGTTAATCCTGGCCTGTTAGAAACATCAGAAGGCTGTAGACAAATACTGGGACAG
CTACAACCATCCCTTCAGACAGGATCAGAAGAACTTAGATCATTATATAATACAGTAGCAACCCTCTATT
GTGTGCATCAAAGGATAGAGATAAAAGACACCAAGGAAGCTTTAGACAAGATAGAGGAAGAGCAAAACAA
AAGTAAGACCACCGCACAGCAAGCGGCCGGCCGCTGATCTTCAGACCTGGAGGAGGAGATATGAGGGACA
ATTGGAGAAGTGAATTATATAAATATAAAGTAGTAAAAATTGAACCATTAGGAGTAGCACCCACCAAGGC
AAAGAGAAGAGTGGTGCAGAGAGAAAAAAGAGCAGTGGGAATAGGAGCTTTGTTCCTTGGGTTCTTGGGA
GCAGCAGGAAGCACTATGGGCGCAGCGTCAATGACGCTGACGGTACAGGCCAGACAATTATTGTCTGGTA
TAGTGCAGCAGCAGAACAATTTGCTGAGGGCTATTGAGGCGCAACAGCATCTGTTGCAACTCACAGTCTG
GGGCATCAAGCAGCTCCAGGCAAGAATCCTGGCTGTGGAAAGATACCTAAAGGATCAACAGCTCCTGGGG
ATTTGGGGTTGCTCTGGAAAACTCATTTGCACCACTGCTGTGCCTTGGAATGCTAGTTGGAGTAATAAAT
CTCTGGAACAGATTTGGAATCACACGACCTGGATGGAGTGGGACAGAGAAATTAACAATTACACAAGCTT
AATACACTCCTTAATTGAAGAATCGCAAAACCAGCAAGAAAAGAATGAACAAGAATTATTGGAATTAGAT
AAATGGGCAAGTTTGTGGAATTGGTTTAACATAACAAATTGGCTGTGGTATATAAAATTATTCATAATGA
TAGTAGGAGGCTTGGTAGGTTTAAGAATAGTTTTTGCTGTACTTTCTATAGTGAATAGAGTTAGGCAGGG
ATATTCACCATTATCGTTTCAGACCCACCTCCCAACCCCGAGGGGACCCGACAGGCCCGAAGGAATAGAA
GAAGAAGGTGGAGAGAGAGACAGAGACAGATCCATTCGATTAGTGAACGGATCTCGACGGTATCGCCGAA
TTCACAAATGGCAGTATTCATCCACAATTTTAAAAGAAAAGGGGGGATTGGGGGGTACAGTGCAGGGGAA
AGAATAGTAGACATAATAGCAACAGACATACAAACTAAAGAATTACAAAAACAAATTACAAAAATTCAAA
ATTTTCGGGTTTATTACAGGGACAGCAGAGATCCAGTTTGGACTAGTCGTGAGGCTCCGGTGCCCGTCAG
TGGGCAGAGCGCACATCGCCCACAGTCCCCGAGAAGTTGGGGGGAGGGGTCGGCAATTGAACCGGTGCCT
AGAGAAGGTGGCGCGGGGTAAACTGGGAAAGTGATGTCGTGTACTGGCTCCGCCTTTTTCCCGAGGGTGG
GGGAGAACCGTATATAAGTGCAGTAGTCGCCGTGAACGTTCTTTTTCGCAACGGGTTTGCCGCCAGAACA
CAGGTAAGTGCCGTGTGTGGTTCCCGCGGGCCTGGCCTCTTTACGGGTTATGGCCCTTGCGTGCCTTGAA
TTACTTCCACCTGGCTGCAGTACGTGATTCTTGATCCCGAGCTTCGGGTTGGAAGTGGGTGGGAGAGTTC
GAGGCCTTGCGCTTAAGGAGCCCCTTCGCCTCGTGCTTGAGTTGAGGCCTGGCCTGGGCGCTGGGGCCGC
CGCGTGCGAATCTGGTGGCACCTTCGCGCCTGTCTCGCTGCTTTCGATAAGTCTCTAGCCATTTAAAATT
TTTGATGACCTGCTGCGACGCTTTTTTTCTGGCAAGATAGTCTTGTAAATGCGGGCCAAGATCTGCACAC
TGGTATTTCGGTTTTTGGGGCCGCGGGCGGCGACGGGGCCCGTGCGTCCCAGCGCACATGTTCGGCGAGG
CGGGGCCTGCGAGCGCGGCCACCGAGAATCGGACGGGGGTAGTCTCAAGCTGGCCGGCCTGCTCTGGTGC
CTGGCCTCGCGCCGCCGTGTATCGCCCCGCCCTGGGCGGCAAGGCTGGCCCGGTCGGCACCAGTTGCGTG
AGCGGAAAGATGGCCGCTTCCCGGCCCTGCTGCAGGGAGCTCAAAATGGAGGACGCGGCGCTCGGGAGAG
CGGGCGGGTGAGTCACCCACACAAAGGAAAAGGGCCTTTCCGTCCTCAGCCGTCGCTTCATGTGACTCCA
CGGAGTACCGGGCGCCGTCCAGGCACCTCGATTAGTTCTCGAGCTTTTGGAGTACGTCGTCTTTAGGTTG
GGGGGAGGGGTTTTATGCGATGGAGTTTCCCCACACTGAGTGGGTGGAGACTGAAGTTAGGCCAGCTTGG
CACTTGATGTAATTCTCCTTGGAATTTGCCCTTTTTGAGTTTGGATCTTGGTTCATTCTCAAGCCTCAGA
CAGTGGTTCAAAGTTTTTTTCTTCCATTTCAGGTGTCGTGAAGCGGCCGCATGAAGCGACCTGCCGCCAC
AAAGAAGGCTGGACAGGCTAAGAAGAAGAAAGCTAGCATGAGCAAGATCATGTGCATCTTCGCCAAGCTG
AACATCCAGATGCCTAGCAATAACAATTCCCTGAACCAGTTCATCACCACCATGGACAATAATGAGACCA
GCATTAAGCAGTTCGTGCTGCTGGGCGAGGACAATAGCCAGTACCGGGACTACGCCGGCTCCTACTTCAC
CAAGGCCAACCTGAACTTCTATAGGACCATGAAAACCGTGTTCAGGAGAAGCGGAATCATGAAGGATAAC
AGGCTGGGCAACGTGGAGTGGCGCGACGACAACATGGAGACAGCCCTGTCCAGCTTTGATATCACAACCA
TCAGCGCCACACAGATGAGTAGCCTGAGCGACCACCTGTTCCGCAATCTGCCTATGTTCGGACCTATCAT
GAGCCACGACAAGAATGCCTTCCTGTCCCCTCTGAAGCGGGCCAAAAAGACCTTTGACAAGGCCAAGAAG
GACCTGAAGAACGCCAAAAAGACACACCAGGACGAGGTGAAGTACGAGAAGCTGAAGAAGGAGGCCGAGA
AGGAGTACAACCAGCAGAAGGAAAACTTTAAAAACGAGATGTACGGGACTGAGGCCAAGGACATGTGGGA
TAAGCTGATCAACATCGCCGGCGCTCTGCTGTACTACGCCAACCTGTACACCGCCAAGAACCCCTACAGC
ACCGAGGACGATGAGAATAAGCAGAAGGAACGGGAGATCAAGATCGCCAAGTGGATGAACAGCGTCTTTG
AGGGCGAAAAGGGAATCCTGATTGAGCGCAAAAAGTACAAGTACGAAGATACCCTGTTTCTGATTGACCA
CCAGAAGGAGACCGATCGCATGGAGAAGAGAGGCAACAAATACGTCGAGCGGGACAATTTCTACTTTAAG
ATTAAGATCCTGGACGAGAACAATAAGTGCCTGGGCCTGACTGATTTTGGGCGCTTCTTCTTTTGCAGCC
TGTTTCTGCGGCGCTCCGACAGTGAGCTGTACGCCAAGTCCGTGAAGCTGTTTGAGAACTCCCCATACTG
CCTGACTGAGCAGGAGCTGAAGATTAAGCAGGCCGAGGAAAACAAGAGGGCAAGTACCGAGAGCCAGAAG
TCTGACCACCAGGTGAACCCCAAGACTATCGACAAGACAGAGAGCGCCCAGATTAACATCATCCGCGAGA
TGATGCAGATGCACAGGATCAGAATTCCCAGAGAGAAGAAGATTGACTTCACCCCCAGCGAGTCCATGCT
GCTGATGGATATTCTGAACGAGCTGCGCAGATGCCCACAGGAGCTGTATGACACCTTCAATCAGACAGAC
AAGCTGAAGTTCGTGGTGGACAACCCTAACGAGGACCCTGAGTCTGACAGCAAGATCACTCTGACTCGGA
GCAAGGACCGCTTTGCCCACCTGGCCCTGAGGCTGATCGACCATACTGATGCACTGGGCAGTATCAGATT
TCATCTGCGGCTGGGACTGTTCCGCTTTAGGTTCTACGATAAGAAGCTCATTGATAATAGTGAGACTCTG
CGCCGCGTGCACAAAGAGATCAACGGCTTCGGCAAGTGGCACGTCGTGGAGTCCCTCCGGCGGGAGAAGT
GGGGAAAATACAACCAGAAATTCGAGCTGAATGACGACGGCCTGCTGCAATTCGTGCCCGACAGCGCAGA
GTCCGACCCATACATCACCGACTGGCAGACCACCTACAATATCCACGCCAACAGGATCGGGCTGTTCTGG
AACGGGAACTCTCAGTCTGAGGACTACTACATCCCTGAGCTCAAGACCATGGTCGACGAGAATAGCAAAG
TGATTGCCCCCGTGGAGATGAAGATCCCACTCTGTAGCCTCAGCATCTACGATCTGCCCGCTATCCTGTT
CTACACTTACATCTTCAATCTGTACAATGGAAACCGGCTGGGCCTGCCAAACGCCGAGAAAATTATCAAG
AATAAGTACACCGCCCTCAATGAGTTCTTTGGGTTCGCCAAGAAAAGCGAAAGCACACCCGAGGAGCTGA
TCAAAAAGCAGGAGGAGCTGAACCTCCACGACAGCGAGATCCCTGAGCGCCTGCTCTATCTGATGGGGAA
GATCAAAACCCCTAAGGGCAAGATGGCCGAGTGGAAACCCAACTCCAAGCGCAACAACCACGCCAAGGAG
CTGCTGAAGAAGATTATCGAGGAGGACGAGTGGAGGATCAAGAGCTTCAAGGACAAGAAAAATAAGATTG
AGGACAAGAACCGGTATGGGAGAAAGGACTACTCCGACATCCGGCATGGCGTGCTGGCAAAGTACCTGGT
GGAGAGCATGATGATGTGGCAGCCCGGCAAGCAGAAAGCCGAGACAAAGATCAGCAGTGCCAACTACCGC
GCTCTGAGGGATTATCTGAGTAACTACAACAATAGCTCCAACAATCTGCAGTATGTGCTTGAAGCTGCCC
ACCTGATTGATTCCGAGAACCCACACCCTTTTATCGACAAAGTGAAGGGGAGTAACATCGAGCTGTACTA
CACTAATTATCTGCACGAGGAGCTGAAACACGCACGGGGCATCCTGGCCAAGCTAGAGGACAACAACTAC
ACCGGCGACAAGAAGGACATCATCCCCCCCTTCGCCAAGCCCGAATCCGACAAGTGGAATAAGAAAAGCA
ACACCATCCAGTCCTGCGCCGCCAAGTATCTCGAGCACCCCCTGCAGCTGCCTGACGGGCTGTTCACCCA
GGCCATCATTGACCTGCTGAAGGCAGCCGACATCGACGAGACCATCAAGAATGATGCCACCAAGGATAGT
AATGCCACCTACATCATCCGCTATTGGTTCGATAAGGTGGGCCAGGACTCCCCCCAGCTGTTCTACGACA
GCACCCTGTTTAAGAGGTCCTACAAGTTCATTGATAAGTGCTTTCTGCAGAAAGATGAGGGCAATCAGAC
CATCAAACACTTCCTTACTGAGAAGGAGATTCTGGACAATATCAAGATCTTCCGGGGAGAGACCGGCTCC
CTGGCCGGCAAGCTGTACCCCAAGGATAAGCTGGAGGAGTCTAAGAAGTCCATCATCAACCAGCTGAATG
AGGTGAAGGACAAAGAGAAGGCCATCCGCCGGTATCGGGTGCAGGATATCGCCCTGTTTCTGCTGGCCCG
GAAGCGGCTGGCTGAGCTGCTGAGTAAGTCTGAGAACTCCAACCGGAATGAAGCTCGCATCGAGACTAGC
CTGAGCCAGAACAATATCAGCAAGAAGGCCAATAATCTGAAACTGAAGGATTTCGGATTTGACGAGGATT
TTCATTTCCTGTCCGGAAGCGAGGATAATGGGGACGGGCTGCTGTTCGAGTACGAGTACATCGTGGATAA
CGATGCTAATAAGAAGATCATGATCGTGCAGGAGGGCCTGAGCCTGAAGAACTACGGAAATATCTATAGG
GTGCTGGGCGATAACCGAATTAAGACCCTGATGCAGCTGCTGTACGAGATCAAGAAGGACAAGGTCGAGG
ACGGCACCATCACTTTCACCTTCGCCGAGCTGGTGAAGGAGCTCACAAATAATGACAAGCTGCACCACGA
GTTCTACAGGCTGTTCCAGAACATTGAGCAGGAGGCCTACGATGGCACCGGCGGCTTCGATGCCAATAAG
AAGAACAAAGAGGTGCTGGATAATCCTGACGACGAGCAGTTCTTTTTCGTGAGACAGCGGAAGAACGGGG
AGGTGACCACCAAGGAGGCCGTGAGGAACTCTTTTAAGAAGCTGATCGAACTGCTGAAACAGTATAGCAC
AGATGAGGGCATCATCGTGCAGCTGGCCAATGATGCCATCGCCGACCGCTACCCTAAGCCTGATGCCGAG
ATGGAGCTGAAGGAGACCGGCGTGACCGAGAGCCTGATCGCCTATCTGAACAACCTGATCAAGAAGAACC
AGAAGCAGCTGAAGAACCAGGAGCAGAGAAGTCTAGAGGCGCTACCGGTCGCCACCATGGTGAGCAAGGG
CGAGGAGCTGTTCACCGGGGTGGTGCCCATCCTGGTCGAGCTGGACGGCGACGTAAACGGCCACAAGTTC
AGCGTGTCCGGCGAGGGCGAGGGCGATGCCACCTACGGCAAGCTGACCCTGAAGTTCATCTGCACCACCG
GCAAGCTGCCCGTGCCCTGGCCCACCCTCGTGACCACCCTGACCTACGGCGTGCAGTGCTTCAGCCGCTA
CCCCGACCACATGAAGCAGCACGACTTCTTCAAGTCCGCCATGCCCGAAGGCTACGTCCAGGAGCGCACC
ATCTTCTTCAAGGACGACGGCAACTACAAGACCCGCGCCGAGGTGAAGTTCGAGGGCGACACCCTGGTGA
ACCGCATCGAGCTGAAGGGCATCGACTTCAAGGAGGACGGCAACATCCTGGGGCACAAGCTGGAGTACAA
CTACAACAGCCACAACGTCTATATCATGGCCGACAAGCAGAAGAACGGCATCAAGGTGAACTTCAAGATC
CGCCACAACATCGAGGACGGCAGCGTGCAGCTCGCCGACCACTACCAGCAGAACACCCCCATCGGCGACG
GCCCCGTGCTGCTGCCCGACAACCACTACCTGAGCACCCAGTCCGCCCTGAGCAAAGACCCCAACGAGAA
GCGCGATCACATGGTCCTGCTGGAGTTCGTGACCGCCGCCGGGATCACTCTCGGCATGGACGAGCTGTAC
AAGTCGAATTCTAAGCCAGGATTCCATATGAAGCGACCTGCCGCCACAAAGAAGGCTGGACAGGCTAAGA
AGAAGAAACAACGCGTGCAGCTAAGCGACTACAAAGACCATGACGGTGATTATAAAGATCATGACATCGA
TTACAAGGATGACGATGACAAGTAAGGATCCCTCCCCCCCCCCTAACGTTACTGGCCGAAGCCGCTTGGA
ATAAGGCCGGTGTGCGTTTGTCTATATGTTATTTTCCACCATATTGCCGTCTTTTGGCAATGTGAGGGCC
CGGAAACCTGGCCCTGTCTTCTTGACGAGCATTCCTAGGGGTCTTTCCCCTCTCGCCAAAGGAATGCAAG
GTCTGTTGAATGTCGTGAAGGAAGCAGTTCCTCTGGAAGCTTCTTGAAGACAAACAACGTCTGTAGCGAC
CCTTTGCAGGCAGCGGAACCCCCCACCTGGCGACAGGTGCCTCTGCGGCCAAAAGCCACGTGTATAAGAT
ACACCTGCAAAGGCGGCACAACCCCAGTGCCACGTTGTGAGTTGGATAGTTGTGGAAAGAGTCAAATGGC
TCTCCTCAAGCGTATTCAACAAGGGGCTGAAGGATGCCCAGAAGGTACCCCATTGTATGGGATCTGATCT
GGGGCCTCGGTGCACATGCTTTACATGTGTTTAGTCGAGGTTAAAAAAACGTCTAGGCCCCCCGAACCAC
GGGGACGTGGTTTTCCTTTGAAAAACACGATGATAAGGATCCACCGGAGCTTACCATGACCGAGTACAAG
CCCACGGTGCGCCTCGCCACCCGCGACGACGTCCCCAGGGCCGTACGCACCCTCGCCGCCGCGTTCGCCG
ACTACCCCGCCACGCGCCACACCGTCGATCCGGACCGCCACATCGAGCGGGTCACCGAGCTGCAAGAACT
CTTCCTCACGCGCGTCGGGCTCGACATCGGCAAGGTGTGGGTCGCGGACGACGGCGCCGCGGTGGCGGTC
TGGACCACGCCGGAGAGCGTCGAAGCGGGGGCGGTGTTCGCCGAGATCGGCCCGCGCATGGCCGAGTTGA
GCGGTTCCCGGCTGGCCGCGCAGCAACAGATGGAAGGCCTCCTGGCGCCGCACCGGCCCAAGGAGCCCGC
GTGGTTCCTGGCCACCGTCGGCGTCTCGCCCGACCACCAGGGCAAGGGTCTGGGCAGCGCCGTCGTGCTC
CCCGGAGTGGAGGCGGCCGAGCGCGCCGGGGTGCCCGCCTTCCTGGAGACCTCCGCGCCCCGCAACCTCC
CCTTCTACGAGCGGCTCGGCTTCACCGTCACCGCCGACGTCGAGGTGCCCGAAGGACCGCGCACCTGGTG
CATGACCCGCAAGCCCGGTGCCTGACGCCCATCGATAGATCCTAATCAACCTCTGGATTACAAAATTTGT
GAAAGATTGACTGGTATTCTTAACTATGTTGCTCCTTTTACGCTATGTGGATACGCTGCTTTAATGCCTT
TGTATCATGCTATTGCTTCCCGTATGGCTTTCATTTTCTCCTCCTTGTATAAATCCTGGTTGCTGTCTCT
TTATGAGGAGTTGTGGCCCGTTGTCAGGCAACGTGGCGTGGTGTGCACTGTGTTTGCTGACGCAACCCCC
ACTGGTTGGGGCATTGCCACCACCTGTCAGCTCCTTTCCGGGACTTTCGCTTTCCCCCTCCCTATTGCCA
CGGCGGAACTCATCGCCGCCTGCCTTGCCCGCTGCTGGACAGGGGCTCGGCTGTTGGGCACTGACAATTC
CGTGGTGTTGTCGGGGAAATCATCGTCCTTTCCTTGGCTGCTCGCCTGTGTTGCCACCTGGATTCTGCGC
GGGACGTCCTTCTGCTACGTCCCTTCGGCCCTCAATCCAGCGGACCTTCCTTCCCGCGGCCTGCTGCCGG
CTCTGCGGCCTCTTCCGCGTCTTCGCCTTCGCCCTCAGACGAGTCGGATCTCCCTTTGGGCCGCCTCCCC
GCCTGAGATCCTTTAAGACCAATGACTTACAAGGCAGCTGTAGATCTTAGCCACTTTTTAAAAGAAAAGG
GGGGACTGGAAGGGCTAATTCACTCCCAACGAAGACAAGATCTGCTTTTTGCTTGTACTGGGTCTCTCTG
GTTAGACCAGATCTGAGCCTGGGAGCTCTCTGGCTAACTAGGGAACCCACTGCTTAAGCCTCAATAAAGC
TTGCCTTGAGTGCTTCAAGTAGTGTGTGCCCGTCTGTTGTGTGACTCTGGTAACTAGAGATCCCTCAGAC
CCTTTTAGTCAGTGTGGAAAATCTCTAGCAGTAGTAGTTCATGTCATCTTATTATTCAGTATTTATAACT
TGCAAAGAAATGAATATCAGAGAGTGAGAGGCCCGGGTTAATTAAGGAAAGGGCTAGATCATTCTTGAAG
ACGAAAGGGCCTCGTGATACGCCTATTTTTATAGGTTAATGTCATGATAATAATGGTTTCTTAGACGTCA
GGTGGCACTTTTCGGGGAAATGTGCGCGGAACCCCTATTTGTTTATTTTTCTAAATACATTCAAATATGT
ATCCGCTCATGAGACAATAACCCTGATAAATGCTTCAATAATATTGAAAAAGGAAGAGTATGAGTATTCA
ACATTTCCGTGTCGCCCTTATTCCCTTTTTTGCGGCATTTTGCCTTCCTGTTTTTGCTCACCCAGAAACG
CTGGTGAAAGTAAAAGATGCTGAAGATCAGTTGGGTGCACGAGTGGGTTACATCGAACTGGATCTCAACA
GCGGTAAGATCCTTGAGAGTTTTCGCCCCGAAGAACGTTTTCCAATGATGAGCACTTTTAAAGTTCTGCT
ATGTGGCGCGGTATTATCCCGTGTTGACGCCGGGCAAGAGCAACTCGGTCGCCGCATACACTATTCTCAG
AATGACTTGGTTGAGTACTCACCAGTCACAGAAAAGCATCTTACGGATGGCATGACAGTAAGAGAATTAT
GCAGTGCTGCCATAACCATGAGTGATAACACTGCGGCCAACTTACTTCTGACAACGATCGGAGGACCGAA
GGAGCTAACCGCTTTTTTGCACAACATGGGGGATCATGTAACTCGCCTTGATCGTTGGGAACCGGAGCTG
AATGAAGCCATACCAAACGACGAGCGTGACACCACGATGCCTGTAGCAATGGCAACAACGTTGCGCAAAC
TATTAACTGGCGAACTACTTACTCTAGCTTCCCGGCAACAATTAATAGACTGGATGGAGGCGGATAAAGT
TGCAGGACCACTTCTGCGCTCGGCCCTTCCGGCTGGCTGGTTTATTGCTGATAAATCTGGAGCCGGTGAG
CGTGGGTCTCGCGGTATCATTGCAGCACTGGGGCCAGATGGTAAGCCCTCCCGTATCGTAGTTATCTACA
CGACGGGGAGTCAGGCAACTATGGATGAACGAAATAGACAGATCGCTGAGATAGGTGCCTCACTGATTAA
GCATTGGTAACTGTCAGACCAAGTTTACTCATATATACTTTAGATTGATTTAAAACTTCATTTTTAATTT
AAAAGGATCTAGGTGAAGATCCTTTTTGATAATCTCATGACCAAAATCCCTTAACGTGAGTTTTCGTTCC
ACTGAGCGTCAGACCCCGTAGAAAAGATCAAAGGATCTTCTTGAGATCCTTTTTTTCTGCGCGTAATCTG
CTGCTTGCAAACAAAAAAACCACCGCTACCAGCGGTGGTTTGTTTGCCGGATCAAGAGCTACCAACTCTT
TTTCCGAAGGTAACTGGCTTCAGCAGAGCGCAGATACCAAATACTGTTCTTCTAGTGTAGCCGTAGTTAG
GCCACCACTTCAAGAACTCTGTAGCACCGCCTACATACCTCGCTCTGCTAATCCTGTTACCAGTGGCTGC
TGCCAGTGGCGATAAGTCGTGTCTTACCGGGTTGGACTCAAGACGATAGTTACCGGATAAGGCGCAGCGG
TCGGGCTGAACGGGGGGTTCGTGCACACAGCCCAGCTTGGAGCGAACGACCTACACCGAACTGAGATACC
TACAGCGTGAGCTATGAGAAAGCGCCACGCTTCCCGAAGGGAGAAAGGCGGACAGGTATCCGGTAAGCGG
CAGGGTCGGAACAGGAGAGCGCACGAGGGAGCTTCCAGGGGGAAACGCCTGGTATCTTTATAGTCCTGTC
GGGTTTCGCCACCTCTGACTTGAGCGTCGATTTTTGTGATGCTCGTCAGGGGGGCGGAGCCTATGGAAAA
ACGCCAGCAACGCGGCCTTTTTACGGTTCCTGGCCTTTTGCTGGCCTTTTGCTCACATGTTCTTTCCTGC
GTTATCCCCTGATTCTGTGGATAACCGTATTACCGCCTTTGAGTGAGCTGATACCGCTCGCCGCAGCCGA
ACGACCGAGCGCAGCGAGTCAGTGAGCGAGGAAGCGGAAGAGCGCCCAATACGCAAACCGCCTCTCCCCG
CGCGTTGGCCGATTCATTAATGCAGCAAGCTCATGGCTGACTAATTTTTTTTATTTATGCAGAGGCCGAG
GCCGCCTCGGCCTCTGAGCTATTCCAGAAGTAGTGAGGAGGCTTTTTTGGAGGCCTAGGCTTTTGCAAAA
AGCTCCCCGTGGCACGACAGGTTTCCCGACTGGAAAGCGGGCAGTGAGCGCAACGCAATTAATGTGAGTT
AGCTCACTCATTAGGCACCCCAGGCTTTACACTTTATGCTTCCGGCTCGTATGTTGTGTGGAATTGTGAG
CGGATAACAATTTCACACAGGAAACAGCTATGACATGATTACGAATTTCACAAATAAAGCATTTTTTTCA
CTGCATTCTAGTTGTGGTTTGTCCAAACTCATCAATGTATCTTATCATGTCTGGATCAACTGGATAACTC
AAGCTAACCAAAATCATCCCAAACTTCCCACCCCATACCCTATTACCACTGCCAATTACCTGTGGTTTCA
TTTACTCTAAACCTGTGATTCCTCTGAATTATTTTCATTTTAAAGAAATTGTATTTGTTAAATATGTACT
ACAAACTTAGTAGT
Features (pLannotate 1.2.2; 25 found; start..end, strand, type, name):
    377..634     +  LTR            5' LTR (truncated): truncated 5' long terminal repeat (LTR) from HIV-1
    681..806     +  misc_feature   HIV-1 Ψ: packaging signal of human immunodeficiency virus type 1
    790..1128    +  CDS            HIV-1 gag (fragment): gag protein from human immunodeficiency virus 1; gag
   1303..1536    +  misc_feature   RRE: The Rev response element (RRE) of HIV-1 allows for Rev-dependent mRNA export from the nucleus to the cytoplasm.
   1913..2013    +  CDS            Rev (fragment): human immunodeficiency virus 1 (HIV-1) Rev protein; rev; enhances nuclear export of unspliced and incompletely spliced viral mRNAs
   2058..2175    +  misc_feature   cPPT/CTS: central polypurine tract and central termination sequence of HIV-1
   2223..3401    +  promoter       EF-1α promoter: strong constitutive promoter for human elongation factor EF-1α
   7407..8123    +  CDS            EGFP: EGFP is a basic (constitutively fluorescent) green fluorescent protein published in 1996, derived from Aequorea victoria. It is reported to be a rapidly-maturing weak dimer with moderate acid sensitivity.
   8217..8282    +  CDS            3xFLAG: three tandem FLAG® epitope tags, followed by an enterokinase cleavage site
   8394..8856    +  misc_feature   IRES: internal ribosome entry site (IRES) of the encephalomyocarditis virus (EMCV)
   8876..9475    +  CDS            PuroR: puromycin N-acetyltransferase; pac from Streptomyces alboniger; confers resistance to puromycin
   9494..10082   +  misc_feature   WPRE: woodchuck hepatitis virus posttranscriptional regulatory element
  10090..10155   +  CDS            nef (fragment): NEF_HV1Z2 - Experimental evidence at protein level: Swiss-Prot protein existence level 1. Extracellular Nef protein targets CD4(+) T-lymphocytes for apoptosis by interacting with CXCR4 surface receptors. From Human immunodeficiency virus type 1 group M subtype D (isolate Z2/CDC-Z34) (HIV-1).
  10157..10390   +  LTR            3' LTR (ΔU3): self-inactivating 3' long terminal repeat (LTR) from HIV-1
  10595..10699   +  promoter       AmpR promoter: bla
  10700..11560   +  CDS            AmpR: β-lactamase; bla; confers resistance to ampicillin, carbenicillin, and related antibiotics
  11731..12319   +  rep_origin     ori: high-copy-number ColE1/pMB1/pBR322/pUC origin of replication
  12502..12556   +  CDS            lacI (fragment): lac repressor; lacI; The lac repressor binds to the lac operator to inhibit transcription in E. coli. This inhibition can be relieved by adding lactose or isopropyl-β-D-thiogalactopyranoside (IPTG).
  12562..12655   +  rep_origin     SV40 ori (fragment): SV40 origin of replication
  12680..12717   +  CDS            lacI (fragment): lac repressor; lacI; The lac repressor binds to the lac operator to inhibit transcription in E. coli. This inhibition can be relieved by adding lactose or isopropyl-β-D-thiogalactopyranoside (IPTG).
  12730..12751   +  protein_bind   CAP binding site: CAP binding activates transcription in the presence of cAMP. E. coli catabolite activator protein
  12766..12796   +  promoter       lac promoter: promoter for the E. coli lac operon
  12800..12822   +  protein_bind   lac operator (fragment): The lac repressor binds to the lac operator to inhibit transcription in E. coli. This inhibition can be relieved by adding lactose or isopropyl-β-D-thiogalactopyranoside (IPTG). lac repressor encoded by lacI
  12854..12937   +  polyA_signal   SV40 poly(A) signal (fragment): SV40 polyadenylation signal
  13104..329     +  CDS            nef (fragment) (across the origin): NEF_HV1BR - Experimental evidence at protein level: Swiss-Prot protein existence level 1. Extracellular Nef protein targets CD4(+) T-lymphocytes for apoptosis by interacting with CXCR4 surface receptors (PubMed:14990729). From Human immunodeficiency virus type 1 group M subtype B (isolate BRU/LAI) (HIV-1).
