[The description below was written by a language model from this plasmid's Addgene catalogue record and pLannotate feature annotations shown in this document.]
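Description:
pHAGE-IRES-puro-NLS-dBba2Cas13b-EGFP-NLS is a 13.1 kb HIV-1-derived lentiviral transfer plasmid on the pHAGE backbone, catalogued as a mammalian expression vector for overexpressing a fluorescent, catalytically inactive Cas13b in human cells. It is maintained in E. coli through a high-copy ColE1/pUC-type origin and a β-lactamase gene conferring ampicillin resistance. The lentiviral portion runs from a truncated 5' LTR through the Ψ packaging signal, a gag fragment, the Rev response element and the cPPT/CTS, and ends in a ΔU3 self-inactivating 3' LTR. The cassette can therefore be packaged into viral particles and integrated into target cells, with helper functions supplied in trans, or the plasmid can simply be transfected.

Between the LTRs, the constitutive human EF-1α promoter drives a single bicistronic transcript. The first open reading frame is the synthetic insert, dBba2Cas13b flanked by nuclear localisation signals and fused at its C terminus to EGFP. The annotation software did not label the Cas13b coding region or the NLSs, but a roughly 4 kb unannotated stretch between the promoter and EGFP is consistent with them. A 3xFLAG epitope is annotated just downstream of EGFP, although the catalogue entry does not mention it. An EMCV IRES then allows translation of puromycin N-acetyltransferase from the same mRNA, linking puromycin selection to expression of the fusion, and a WPRE enhances transcript expression.

According to the associated publication title, the construct belongs to a set of Cas13b tools for multi-colour RNA imaging in living cells, where the inactive, guide-programmed protein would bind rather than cleave target RNAs and mark them with green fluorescence. No guide RNA cassette is annotated here, so the guide is presumably supplied separately.
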