Addgene plasmid #191362: pHAGE-IRES-puro-NLS-dBba2Cas13b-EGFP-NLS
Purpose: Overexpression of NLS-dBba2Cas13b-EGFP-NLS in human cells
Depositing lab: Ling-Ling Chen. Depositing organization: CAS Center for Excellence in Molecular Cell Science. Publication: Multi-color RNA imaging with CRISPR-Cas13b systems in living cells. Yang LZ, Gao BQ, Huang Y, Wang Y, Yang L, Chen LL. Cell Insight. 2022 Jun 15;1(4):100044. doi: 10.1016/j.cellin.2022.100044. eCollection 2022 Aug. PubMed 37192858.
Backbone
  Vector backbone: pHAGE
  Vector type: Mammalian Expression
Growth in bacteria
  Bacterial resistance: Ampicillin, 100 μg/mL
  Growth temperature: 37°C
  Growth strain: NEB Stable
  Copy number: High Copy
Gene/Insert
  Gene/Insert name: NLS-dBba2Cas13b-EGFP-NLS
  Species: Synthetic
  Tag / fusion protein: EGFP (C terminal on insert)
  Cloning method: Unknown
Terms and licenses: Academic/Nonprofit Terms; Industry Terms: Not Available to Industry
How to cite: pHAGE-IRES-puro-NLS-dBba2Cas13b-EGFP-NLS was a gift from Ling-Ling Chen (Addgene plasmid # 191362 ; http://n2t.net/addgene:191362 ; RRID:Addgene_191362)
